Addgene plasmid #180146: pCS2-hFAM3B-FLAG
Purpose: Coding sequence of human FAM3B in pCS2 with C terminal FLAG tag
Depositing lab: Edward De Robertis. Depositing organization: University of California, Los Angeles (UCLA). Publication: The cytokine FAM3B/PANDER is an FGFR ligand that promotes posterior development in Xenopus. Zhang F, Zhu X, Wang P, He Q, Huang H, Zheng T, Li Y, Jia H, Xu L, Zhao H, Colozza G, Tao Q, De Robertis EM, Ding Y. Proc Natl Acad Sci U S A. 2021 May 18;118(20). pii: 2100342118. doi: 10.1073/pnas.2100342118. PubMed 33975953.
Backbone
  Vector backbone: pCS2
  Backbone manufacturer: promega
  Backbone size w/o insert (bp): 4095
  Vector type: Mammalian Expression
Growth in bacteria
  Bacterial resistance: Ampicillin, 100 μg/mL
  Growth temperature: 37°C
  Growth strain: DH5alpha
  Copy number: Unknown
Gene/Insert
  Gene/Insert name: FAM3B (alt name: PANDER)
  Species: H. sapiens (human)
  Entrez Gene: FAM3B (a.k.a. 2-21, C21orf11, C21orf76, ORF9, PANDER, PRED44)
  Promoter: SP6
  Tag / fusion protein: FLAG (C terminal on insert)
  Cloning method: Unknown
  Sequencing primers: 5′ SP6; 3′ T3
Terms and licenses: Academic/Nonprofit Terms; Industry Terms: Not Available to Industry
How to cite: pCS2-hFAM3B-FLAG was a gift from Edward De Robertis (Addgene plasmid # 180146 ; http://n2t.net/addgene:180146 ; RRID:Addgene_180146)
