[The description below was written by a language model from this plasmid's Addgene catalogue record and pLannotate feature annotations shown in this document.]
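Description:
pCS2-hFAM3B-FLAG is a mammalian expression plasmid built on the pCS2 backbone, carrying the coding sequence of human FAM3B (also called PANDER), a secreted cytokine, fused to a C-terminal FLAG epitope. The full sequence record is 4,866 nt. In bacteria the plasmid is maintained through a high-copy ColE1/pUC-type origin and selected with ampicillin via the β-lactamase gene and its native promoter. An f1 phage origin is also present, along with remnants of the lac region (lacZα and lacI fragments, lac promoter, operator and CAP site) inherited from the parent cloning vector.

The expression cassette has the dual-purpose arrangement typical of pCS2. A simian cytomegalovirus IE94 enhancer/promoter sits upstream and drives transcription in vertebrate cells, followed immediately by an SP6 phage promoter, then the FAM3B open reading frame, the FLAG sequence and an SV40 polyadenylation signal. The annotation software matched the tag to a short fragment of a 5xFLAG reference. The match spans only about 29 nt, which is consistent with roughly a single FLAG unit rather than five repeats. The catalogue lists SP6 as the promoter, reflecting the use of this element for in vitro synthesis of mRNA from the plasmid. The CMV element allows direct expression after transfection or DNA injection. A partial T7 promoter and a T3 promoter lie downstream in the reverse orientation.

The associated publication concerns FAM3B as an FGF receptor ligand promoting posterior development in Xenopus. This suggests use in producing tagged FAM3B mRNA or protein for embryo and cell-culture experiments, where the FLAG tag allows detection or immunoprecipitation.
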