Features (pLannotate 1.2.2; 16 found; start..end, strand, type, name):
     26..1003    +  promoter       CMV IE94 promoter: enhancer/promoter region of simian cytomegalovirus major immediate early transcription unit IE94
   1038..1056    +  promoter       SP6 promoter: promoter for bacteriophage SP6 RNA polymerase
   1098..1802    +  CDS            FAM3B: FAM3B_HUMAN - Also known as C21orf11, C21orf76. Experimental evidence at protein level: Swiss-Prot protein existence level 1. Induces apoptosis of alpha and beta cells in a dose- and time-dependent manner. From Homo sapiens (Human).
   1821..1849    +  CDS            5xFLAG (fragment): five tandem FLAG® epitope tags
   1899..1916    -  promoter       T7 promoter (fragment): promoter for bacteriophage T7 RNA polymerase
   1921..2055    -  polyA_signal   SV40 poly(A) signal: SV40 polyadenylation signal
   2168..2186    -  promoter       T3 promoter: promoter for bacteriophage T3 RNA polymerase
   2231..2247    -  protein_bind   lac operator: The lac repressor binds to the lac operator to inhibit transcription in E. coli. This inhibition can be relieved by adding lactose or isopropyl-β-D-thiogalactopyranoside (IPTG). lac repressor encoded by lacI
   2255..2285    -  promoter       lac promoter: promoter for the E. coli lac operon
   2300..2321    -  protein_bind   CAP binding site: CAP binding activates transcription in the presence of cAMP. E. coli catabolite activator protein
   2334..2426    -  CDS            lacI (fragment): lac repressor; lacI; The lac repressor binds to the lac operator to inhibit transcription in E. coli. This inhibition can be relieved by adding lactose or isopropyl-β-D-thiogalactopyranoside (IPTG).
   2609..3197    -  rep_origin     ori: high-copy-number ColE1/pMB1/pBR322/pUC origin of replication
   3368..4228    -  CDS            AmpR: β-lactamase; bla; confers resistance to ampicillin, carbenicillin, and related antibiotics
   4229..4333    -  promoter       AmpR promoter: bla
   4386..4814    -  rep_origin     f1 ori (sequence partly withheld): f1 bacteriophage origin of replication; arrow indicates direction of (+) strand synthesis
   4819..19      -  CDS            lacZα (fragment) (across the origin): LacZα fragment of β-galactosidase; lacZ fragment
>Addgene plasmid #180146 | pCS2-hFAM3B-FLAG | addgene full sequence | sequence record 358181 | Addgene NGS Result
CTCTTCGCTATTACGCCAGTCGACCGCCAATTCAATATGGCGTATATGGACTCATGCCAATTCAATATGG
TGGATCTGGACCTGTGCCAATTCAATATGGCGTATATGGACTCGTGCCAATTCAATATGGTGGATCTGGA
CCCCAGCCAATTCAATATGGCGGACTTGGCACCATGCCAATTCAATATGGCGGACCTGGCACTGTGCCAA
CTGGGGAGGGGTCTACTTGGCACGGTGCCAAGTTTGAGGAGGGGTCTTGGCCCTGTGCCAAGTCCGCCAT
ATTGAATTGGCATGGTGCCAATAATGGCGGCCATATTGGCTATATGCCAGGATCAATATATAGGCAATAT
CCAATATGGCCCTATGCCAATATGGCTATTGGCCAGGTTCAATACTATGTATTGGCCCTATGCCATATAG
TATTCCATATATGGGTTTTCCTATTGACGTAGATAGCCCCTCCCAATGGGCGGTCCCATATACCATATAT
GGGGCTTCCTAATACCGCCCATAGCCACTCCCCCATTGACGTCAATGGTCTCTATATATGGTCTTTCCTA
TTGACGTCATATGGGCGGTCCTATTGACGTATATGGCGCCTCCCCCATTGACGTCAATTACGGTAAATGG
CCCGCCTGGCTCAATGCCCATTGACGTCAATAGGACCACCCACCATTGACGTCAATGGGATGGCTCATTG
CCCATTCATATCCGTTCTCACGCCCCCTATTGACGTCAATGACGGTAAATGGCCCACTTGGCAGTACATC
AATATCTATTAATAGTAACTTGGCAAGTACATTACTATTGGAAGTACGCCAGGGTACATTGGCAGTACTC
CCATTGACGTCAATGGCGGTAAATGGCCCGCGATGGCTGCCAAGTACATCCCCATTGACGTCAATGGGGA
GGGGCAATGACGCAAATGGGCGTTCCATTGACGTAAATGGGCGGTAGGCGTGCCTAATGGGAGGTCTATA
TAAGCAATGCTCGTTTAGGGAACCGCCATTCTGCCTGGGGACGTCGGAGCAAGCTTGATTTAGGTGACAC
TATAGAATACAAGCTACTTGTTCTTTTTGCAGGATCCCATCGATACCATGCGCCCATTGGCTGGTGGCCT
GCTCAAGGTGGTGTTCGTGGTCTTCGCCTCCTTGTGTGCCTGGTATTCGGGGTACCTGCTCGCAGAGCTC
ATTCCAGATGCACCCCTGTCCAGTGCTGCCTATAGCATCCGCAGCATCGGGGAGAGGCCTGTCCTCAAAG
CTCCAGTCCCCAAAAGGCAAAAATGTGACCACTGGACTCCCTGCCCATCTGACACCTATGCCTACAGGTT
ACTCAGCGGAGGTGGCAGAAGCAAGTACGCCAAAATCTGCTTTGAGGATAACCTACTTATGGGAGAACAG
CTGGGAAATGTTGCCAGAGGAATAAACATTGCCATTGTCAACTATGTAACTGGGAATGTGACAGCAACAC
GATGTTTTGATATGTATGAAGGCGATAACTCTGGACCGATGACAAAGTTTATTCAGAGTGCTGCTCCAAA
ATCCCTGCTCTTCATGGTGACCTATGACGACGGAAGCACAAGACTGAATAACGATGCCAAGAATGCCATA
GAAGCACTTGGAAGTAAAGAAATCAGGAACATGAAATTCAGGTCTAGCTGGGTATTTATTGCAGCAAAAG
GCTTGGAACTCCCTTCCGAAATTCAGAGAGAAAAGATCAACCACTCTGATGCTAAGAACAACAGATATTC
TGGCTGGCCTGCAGAGATCCAGATAGAAGGCTGCATACCCAAAGAACGAAGCGATCCTGATTATAAAGAT
GACGATGACAAGGATTATAAAGATGACGATGACAAGGATTATAAAGATGACGATGACAAGTAACTCGAGC
CTCTAGAACTATAGTGAGTCGTATTACGTAGATCCAGACATGATAAGATACATTGATGAGTTTGGACAAA
CCACAACTAGAATGCAGTGAAAAAAATGCTTTATTTGTGAAATTTGTGATGCTATTGCTTTATTTGTAAC
CATTATAAGCTGCAATAAACAAGTTAACAACAACAATTGCATTCATTTTATGTTTCAGGTTCAGGGGGAG
GTGTGGGAGGTTTTTTAATTCGCGGCCGCGGCGCCAATGCATTGGGCCCGGTACCCAGCTTTTGTTCCCT
TTAGTGAGGGTTAATTGCGCGCTTGGCGTAATCATGGTCATAGCTGTTTCCTGTGTGAAATTGTTATCCG
CTCACAATTCCACACAACATACGAGCCGGGAGCATAAAGTGTAAAGCCTGGGGTGCCTAATGAGTGAGCT
AACTCACATTAATTGCGTTGCGCTCACTGCCCGCTTTCCAGTCGGGAAACCTGTCGTGCCAGCTGCATTA
ATGAATCGGCCAACGCGCGGGGAGAGGCGGTTTGCGTATTGGGCGCTCTTCCGCTTCCTCGCTCACTGAC
TCGCTGCGCTCGGTCGTTCGGCTGCGGCGAGCGGTATCAGCTCACTCAAAGGCGGTAATACGGTTATCCA
CAGAATCAGGGGATAACGCAGGAAAGAACATGTGAGCAAAAGGCCAGCAAAAGGCCAGGAACCGTAAAAA
GGCCGCGTTGCTGGCGTTTTTCCATAGGCTCCGCCCCCCTGACGAGCATCACAAAAATCGACGCTCAAGT
CAGAGGTGGCGAAACCCGACAGGACTATAAAGATACCAGGCGTTTCCCCCTGGAAGCTCCCTCGTGCGCT
CTCCTGTTCCGACCCTGCCGCTTACCGGATACCTGTCCGCCTTTCTCCCTTCGGGAAGCGTGGCGCTTTC
TCATAGCTCACGCTGTAGGTATCTCAGTTCGGTGTAGGTCGTTCGCTCCAAGCTGGGCTGTGTGCACGAA
CCCCCCGTTCAGCCCGACCGCTGCGCCTTATCCGGTAACTATCGTCTTGAGTCCAACCCGGTAAGACACG
ACTTATCGCCACTGGCAGCAGCCACTGGTAACAGGATTAGCAGAGCGAGGTATGTAGGCGGTGCTACAGA
GTTCTTGAAGTGGTGGCCTAACTACGGCTACACTAGAAGAACAGTATTTGGTATCTGCGCTCTGCTGAAG
CCAGTTACCTTCGGAAAAAGAGTTGGTAGCTCTTGATCCGGCAAACAAACCACCGCTGGTAGCGGTGGTT
TTTTTGTTTGCAAGCAGCAGATTACGCGCAGAAAAAAAGGATCTCAAGAAGATCCTTTGATCTTTTCTAC
GGGGTCTGACGCTCAGTGGAACGAAAACTCACGTTAAGGGATTTTGGTCATGAGATTATCAAAAAGGATC
TTCACCTAGATCCTTTTAAATTAAAAATGAAGTTTTAAATCAATCTAAAGTATATATGAGTAAACTTGGT
CTGACAGTTACCAATGCTTAATCAGTGAGGCACCTATCTCAGCGATCTGTCTATTTCGTTCATCCATAGT
TGCCTGACTCCCCGTCGTGTAGATAACTACGATACGGGAGGGCTTACCATCTGGCCCCAGTGCTGCAATG
ATACCGCGAGACCCACGCTCACCGGCTCCAGATTTATCAGCAATAAACCAGCCAGCCGGAAGGGCCGAGC
GCAGAAGTGGTCCTGCAACTTTATCCGCCTCCATCCAGTCTATTAATTGTTGCCGGGAAGCTAGAGTAAG
TAGTTCGCCAGTTAATAGTTTGCGCAACGTTGTTGCCATTGCTACAGGCATCGTGGTGTCACGCTCGTCG
TTTGGTATGGCTTCATTCAGCTCCGGTTCCCAACGATCAAGGCGAGTTACATGATCCCCCATGTTGTGCA
AAAAAGCGGTTAGCTCCTTCGGTCCTCCGATCGTTGTCAGAAGTAAGTTGGCCGCAGTGTTATCACTCAT
GGTTATGGCAGCACTGCATAATTCTCTTACTGTCATGCCATCCGTAAGATGCTTTTCTGTGACTGGTGAG
TACTCAACCAAGTCATTCTGAGAATAGTGTATGCGGCGACCGAGTTGCTCTTGCCCGGCGTCAATACGGG
ATAATACCGCGCCACATAGCAGAACTTTAAAAGTGCTCATCATTGGAAAACGTTCTTCGGGGCGAAAACT
CTCAAGGATCTTACCGCTGTTGAGATCCAGTTCGATGTAACCCACTCGTGCACCCAACTGATCTTCAGCA
TCTTTTACTTTCACCAGCGTTTCTGGGTGAGCAAAAACAGGAAGGCAAAATGCCGCAAAAAAGGGAATAA
GGGCGACACGGAAATGTTGAATACTCATACTCTTCCTTTTTCAATATTATTGAAGCATTTATCAGGGTTA
TTGTCTCATGAGCGGATACATATTTGAATGTATTTAGAAAAATAAACAAATAGGGGTTCCGCGCACATTT
CCCCGAAAAGTGCCACCTAAATTGTAAGCGTTAATATTTTGTTAAAATTCGCGTTAAATTTTTGTTAAAT
CAGCTCATTTTTTAACCAATAGGCCGAAATCGGCAAAATCCCTTATAAATCAAAAGAATAGACCGAGATA
GGGT
[37 nt withheld, positions 4485-4521]
AAAGAACGTGGACTCCAACGTCAAAGG
[49 nt withheld, positions 4549-4597]
T
[91 nt withheld, positions 4599-4689]
G
[124 nt withheld, positions 4691-4814]
CCCATTCGCCATTCAGGCTGCGCAACTGTTGGGAAGGGCGATCGGTGCGGGC
